Addgene plasmid #212321: pKJ238
Purpose: Express KnFnuc guide with pureexpress
Depositing lab: Omar Abudayyeh & Jonathan Gootenberg. Depositing organization: Massachusetts Institute of Technology. Publication: Programmable RNA-guided DNA endonucleases are widespread in eukaryotes and their viruses. Jiang K, Lim J, Sgrizzi S, Trinh M, Kayabolen A, Yutin N, Bao W, Kato K, Koonin EV, Gootenberg JS, Abudayyeh OO. Sci Adv. 2023 Sep 29;9(39):eadk0171. doi: 10.1126/sciadv.adk0171. Epub 2023 Sep 27. PubMed 37756409.
Backbone
  Vector backbone: pUC19
  Vector type: Bacterial Expression
Growth in bacteria
  Bacterial resistance: Kanamycin, 50 μg/mL
  Growth temperature: 37°C
  Growth strain: NEB Stable
  Copy number: High Copy
Gene/Insert
  Gene/Insert name: KnFunc guide
  gRNA/shRNA sequence: GCAGCCACCTCCTTGTTATTG
  Species: Synthetic
  Cloning method: Gibson Cloning
Terms and licenses: Academic/Nonprofit Terms; Industry Terms: Not Available to Industry
How to cite: pKJ238 was a gift from Omar Abudayyeh & Jonathan Gootenberg (Addgene plasmid # 212321 ; http://n2t.net/addgene:212321 ; RRID:Addgene_212321)
