[The description below was written by a language model from this plasmid's Addgene catalogue record and pLannotate feature annotations shown in this document.]
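Description:
pKJ238 is a small (about 3.4 kb) bacterial plasmid listed as built on a pUC19 backbone and designed to supply the guide RNA for KnFnuc, one of the eukaryotic RNA-guided DNA endonucleases characterised in the associated study. It replicates at high copy from a ColE1/pUC-type origin and is selected with kanamycin through an aph(3')-Ia (KanR) gene. The feature table also detects short remnants of other elements: a fragment of β-lactamase, fragments of the tetracycline efflux gene and its promoter, and a piece of a Tn903 transposition protein next to KanR. These look like non-functional leftovers of the backbone's construction history rather than usable markers.

The payload is a synthetic guide cassette inserted by Gibson assembly. The guide itself is not annotated, but the circular map places a T7 promoter with an adjacent lac operator near the end of the numbered sequence and a T7 terminator shortly after the origin of numbering. The unannotated stretch of roughly 300 nt between them is the likely location of the guide scaffold and spacer, though the record does not delineate these parts. Copies of the his operon terminator flank parts of the backbone and presumably insulate the cassette from read-through transcription.

The stated purpose is guide expression with PURExpress, a reconstituted cell-free transcription-translation system that contains T7 RNA polymerase. The plasmid therefore serves as a template for in vitro production of the guide RNA, presumably alongside a separate construct encoding the KnFnuc protein, to reconstitute the ribonucleoprotein for nuclease activity assays. No protein-coding insert, tag or reporter is recorded.
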