Features (pLannotate 1.2.2; 11 found; start..end, strand, type, name):
    277..324     +  terminator     T7 terminator: transcription terminator for bacteriophage T7 RNA polymerase
    329..475     -  CDS            TRA2_ECOLX (fragment): Protein predicted: Swiss-Prot protein existence level 4. Required for transposition of transposon Tn903. From Escherichia coli.
    660..1475    +  CDS            KanR: aminoglycoside phosphotransferase; aph(3')-Ia; confers resistance to kanamycin in bacteria or G418 (Geneticin®) in eukaryotes
   1633..1690    -  terminator     his operon terminator: This putative transcriptin terminator from the E. coli his operon has a 2-bp deletion introduced during synthesis. Its efficiency has not been determined.
   1695..2009    +  CDS            bla(M) (fragment): β-lactamase lacking the signal sequence; bla(M); allows cytosolic expression of β-lactamase
   2181..2769    +  rep_origin     ori: high-copy-number ColE1/pMB1/pBR322/pUC origin of replication
   2929..3004    -  CDS            TcR (fragment): tetracycline efflux protein; tet; confers resistance to tetracycline
   3014..3032    +  promoter       tet promoter (fragment): E. coli promoter for tetracycline efflux protein gene
   3132..3191    +  terminator     his operon terminator: This putative transcriptin terminator from the E. coli his operon has a 2-bp deletion introduced during synthesis. Its efficiency has not been determined.
   3218..3236    +  promoter       T7 promoter: promoter for bacteriophage T7 RNA polymerase
   3236..3260    +  protein_bind   lac operator: The lac repressor binds to the lac operator to inhibit transcription in E. coli. This inhibition can be relieved by adding lactose or isopropyl-β-D-thiogalactopyranoside (IPTG). lac repressor encoded by lacI
>Addgene plasmid #212321 | pKJ238 | addgene full sequence | sequence record 424143 | Addgene NGS Result
GCATAGTCAGAGGCGAGGGCAGGCCAGCGGAGTTCACGAGAGCAGGAATGTGAGGATGACTGAGAATTAG
TCGAAAGACATAGCTGCCTAGAAACGAGTTCATCTAGGCACTTCGGTGAGAATCCGAGATACGGCTGGGT
ACTGTGGCGAGTGTGCCATTTTACTCTGAACAGACTGTAGCAGCCACCTCCTTGTTATTGGGCCGGCATG
GTCCCAGCCTCCTCGCTGGCGCCGGCTGGGCAACATGCTTCGGCATGGCGAATGGGACGCGGCCGCCTAG
CATAACCCCTTGGGGCCTCTAAACGGGTCTTGAGGGGTTTTTTGGCTAGCGCTGAGGTCTGCCTCGTGAA
GAAGGTGTTGCTGACTCATACCAGGCCTGAATCGCCCCATCATCCAGCCAGAAAGTGAGGGAGCCACGGT
TGATGAGAGCTTTGTTGTAGGTGGACCAGTTGGTGATTTTGAACTTTTGCTTTGCCACGGAACGGTCTGC
GTTGTCGGGAAGATGCGTGATCTGATCCTTCAACTCAGCAAAAGTTCGATTTATTCAACAAAGCCACGTT
GTGTCTCAAAATCTCTGATGTTACATTGCACAAGATAAAAATATATCATCATGAACAATAAAACTGTCTG
CTTACATAAACAGTAATACAAGGGGTGTTATGAGCCATATTCAACGGGAAACGTCTTGCTCCAGGCCGCG
ATTAAATTCCAACATGGATGCTGATTTATATGGGTATAAATGGGCTCGCGATAATGTCGGGCAATCAGGT
GCGACAATCTATCGATTGTATGGGAAGCCCGATGCGCCAGAGTTGTTTCTGAAACATGGCAAAGGTAGCG
TTGCCAATGATGTTACAGATGAGATGGTCAGACTAAACTGGCTGACGGAATTTATGCCTCTTCCGACCAT
CAAGCATTTTATCCGTACTCCTGATGATGCATGGTTACTCACCACTGCGATCCCCGGGAAAACAGCATTC
CAGGTATTAGAAGAATATCCTGATTCAGGTGAAAATATTGTTGATGCGCTGGCAGTGTTCCTGCGCCGGT
TGCATTCGATTCCTGTTTGTAATTGTCCTTTTAACAGCGATCGCGTATTTCGTCTCGCTCAGGCGCAATC
ACGAATGAATAACGGTTTGGTTGATGCGAGTGATTTTGATGACGAGCGTAATGGCTGGCCTGTTGAACAA
GTCTGGAAAGAAATGCATAAGCTTTTGCCATTCTCACCGGATTCAGTCGTCACTCATGGTGATTTCTCAC
TTGATAACCTTATTTTTGACGAGGGGAAATTAATAGGTTGTATTGATGTTGGACGAGTCGGAATCGCAGA
CCGATACCAGGATCTTGCCATCCTATGGAACTGCCTCGGTGAGTTTTCTCCTTCATTACAGAAACGGCTT
TTTCAAAAATATGGTATTGATAATCCTGATATGAATAAATTGCAGTTTCATTTGATGCTCGATGAGTTTT
TCTAATCAGAATTGGTTAATTGGTTGTAACACTGGCAGAGCATTACGCTGACTTGACGGGACTCGAGATT
ACCGCCTTTGAGTGAGCTGATACCGCTCGCCGCAGCCGAACGACCGAGCGCAGCGAGTCAGTGAGCGAGG
AAGCCTGCATAACGCGAAGTAATCTTTTCGGTTTTAAAGAAAAAGGGCAGGGTGGTGACACCTTGCCCTT
TTTTGCCGGACTGCAGCAATGGCAACAACGTTGCGCAAACTATTAACTGGCGAACTACTTACTCTAGCTT
CCCGGCAACAATTAATAGACTGGATGGAGGCGGATAAAGTTGCAGGACCACTTCTGCGCTCGGCCCTTCC
GGCTGGCTGGTTTATTGCTGATAAATCTGGAGCCGGTGAGCGTGGGTCTCGCGGTATCATTGCAGCACTG
GGGCCAGATGGTAAGCCCTCCCGTATCGTAGTTATCTACACGACGGGGAGTCAGGCAACTATGGATGAAC
GAAATAGACAGATCGCTGAGATAGGTGCCTCACTGATTAAGCATTGGTAACTGTCAGACCAAGTTTACTC
ATATATACTTTAGATTGATTTAAAACTTCATTTTTAATTTAAAAGGATCTAGGTGAAGATCCTTTTTGAT
AATCTCATGACCAAAATCCCTTAACGTGAGTTTTCGTTCCACTGAGCGTCAGACCCCGTAGAAAAGATCA
AAGGATCTTCTTGAGATCCTTTTTTTCTGCGCGTAATCTGCTGCTTGCAAACAAAAAAACCACCGCTACC
AGCGGTGGTTTGTTTGCCGGATCAAGAGCTACCAACTCTTTTTCCGAAGGTAACTGGCTTCAGCAGAGCG
CAGATACCAAATACTGTCCTTCTAGTGTAGCCGTAGTTAGGCCACCACTTCAAGAACTCTGTAGCACCGC
CTACATACCTCGCTCTGCTAATCCTGTTACCAGTGGCTGCTGCCAGTGGCGATAAGTCGTGTCTTACCGG
GTTGGACTCAAGACGATAGTTACCGGATAAGGCGCAGCGGTCGGGCTGAACGGGGGGTTCGTGCACACAG
CCCAGCTTGGAGCGAACGACCTACACCGAACTGAGATACCTACAGCGTGAGCTATGAGAAAGCGCCACGC
TTCCCGAAGGGAGAAAGGCGGACAGGTATCCGGTAAGCGGCAGGGTCGGAACAGGAGAGCGCACGAGGGA
GCTTCCAGGGGGAAACGCCTGGTATCTTTATAGTCCTGTCGGGTTTCGCCACCTCTGACTTGAGCGTCGA
TTTTTGTGATGCTCGTCAGGGGGGCGGAGCCTATGGAAAAACGCCAGCAACGCGGCCTTTTTACGGTTCC
TGGCCTTTTGCTGGCCTTTTGCTCACATGTTCTTTCCTGCGTTATCCCCTGATTCTGTGGATAACCGTAT
TACCGCCTTTGAGTGAGCTGATACCGCTCGCCGCAGCCGAACGACCGAGCGCAGCGAGGTCGGCGATATA
GGCGCGAGCAACCGCCCCTGTGGCGCCGGTGATGCCGGCCACGATGCGTCCGGCGTAGAGGATCTGCTCA
TGTTTGACAGCTTATCATCGATGCATAATGTGCCTGTCAAATGGACGAAGCAGGGATTCTGCAAACCCTA
TGCTACTCCCTCGAGCCGTCAATTGTCTGATTCGTTACCAATTATACTAGCTCCGGCAAAAAAACGGGCA
AGGTGTCACCACCCTGCCCTTTTTCTTTAAAACCGAAAAGATTACTTCGCGTTTGCCACCTGACGTCTAA
TACGACTCACTATAGGGAATTGTGAGCGGATAACAATTCCCCGGATCCGGAGGAGGGAGGACAAGCTACA
AGACGTGCCACAACGTGCGAGCGTGTACGAACCCGCTCTGTCGCATGGTGTGGAATAGAGACGTCAACGC
AGCTCGTAACATAGCTTGGATCTGTATGA
